>Addgene plasmid #207690 | qTAG-N-Puro-sTagRFP | addgene full sequence | sequence record 413753 | Addgene NGS Result
TCGCGCGTTTCGGTGATGACGGTGAAAACCTCTGACACATGCAGCTCCCGGAGACGGTCACAGCTTGTCT
GTAAGCGGATGCCGGGAGCAGACAAGCCCGTCAGGGCGCGTCAGCGGGTGTTGGCGGGTGTCGGGGCTGG
CTTAACTATGCGGCATCAGAGCAGATTGTACTGAGAGTGCACCATATGCGGTGTGAAATACCGCACAGAT
GCGTAAGGAGAAAATACCGCATCAGGCGCCATTCGCCATTCAGGCTGCGCAACTGTTGGGAAGGGCGATC
GGTGCGGGCCTCTTCGCTATTACGCCAGCTGGCGAAAGGGGGATGTGCTGCAAGGCGATTAAGTTGGGTA
ACGCCAGGGTTTTCCCAGTCACGACGTTGTAAAACGACGGCCAGTGAATTCGGCAAGAGCAAGACCGGTA
GCTACCGTTCGTATAGCATACATTATACGAAGTTATCTGCTAGCATGACCGAGTACAAGCCCACGGTGCG
CCTCGCCACCCGCGACGACGTCCCCAGGGCCGTACGCACCCTCGCCGCCGCGTTCGCCGACTACCCCGCC
ACGCGCCACACCGTCGATCCGGACCGCCACATCGAGCGGGTCACCGAGCTGCAAGAACTCTTCCTCACGC
GCGTCGGGCTCGACATCGGCAAGGTGTGGGTCGCGGACGACGGCGCCGCGGTGGCGGTCTGGACCACGCC
GGAGAGCGTCGAAGCGGGGGCGGTGTTCGCCGAGATCGGCCCGCGCATGGCCGAGTTGAGCGGTTCCCGG
CTGGCCGCGCAGCAACAGATGGAAGGCCTCCTGGCGCCGCACCGGCCCAAGGAGCCCGCGTGGTTCCTGG
CCACCGTCGGCGTCTCGCCCGACCACCAGGGCAAGGGTCTGGGCAGCGCCGTCGTGCTCCCCGGAGTGGA
GGCGGCCGAGCGCGCCGGGGTGCCCGCCTTCCTGGAGACCTCCGCGCCCCGCAACCTCCCCTTCTACGAG
CGGCTCGGCTTCACCGTCACCGCCGACGTCGAGGTGCCCGAAGGACCGCGCACCTGGTGCATGACCCGCA
AGCCCGGTGCCGGATCCGGAGCTACTAACTTCAGCCTGCTGAAGCAGGCCGGAGACGTGGAGGAGAACCC
TGGACCTTCTAGAATAACTTCGTATAGCATACATTATACGAACGGTAGCACGCGTGGAGGTGGCGGTTCC
GGCAAGCCCATCCCCAACCCCCTGCTGGGCCTGGACAGCACCGGAGGTGGCGGATCAATGGTGTCTAAGG
GCGAGGAACTGATTAAGGAGAATATGCACATGAAGCTGTACATGGAGGGCACCGTGAACAACCACCACTT
CAAATGCACCTCCGAGGGCGAAGGCAAGCCCTACGAGGGCACCCAGACCATGAGAATCAAGGTGGTCGAG
GGCGGCCCTCTCCCCTTCGCCTTCGACATCCTGGCTACCAGCTTCATGTACGGCAGCAGAACCTTCATCA
ACCACACCCAGGGCATCCCCGATTTCTTTAAGCAGTCCTTCCCAGAGGGCTTCACATGGGAGAGAGTCAC
CACATACGAGGACGGGGGCGTGCTGACCGCCACCCAGGACACCAGCCTCCAGGACGGCTGCCTCATCTAC
AACGTCAAGATCAGAGGGGTGAACTTCCCATCCAACGGCCCTGTGATGCAGAAGAAAACACTCGGCTGGG
AGGCCAACACCGAGATGCTGTACCCCGCTGACGGCGGCCTGGAAGGCAGAACCGTCATGGCCCTGAAGCT
CGTGGGCGGGGGCCACCTGATCTGCAACTTCAAGACCACATACAGGTCCAAGAAACCCGCTAAGAACCTG
AAGATGCCCGGAGTGTACTATGTGGACCACAGACTGGAGAGAATCAAGGAGGCCGACAAAGAGACATACG
TCGAGCAGCACGAGGTGGCTGTGGCCAGATACTGCGACCTCCCTAGCAAACTGGGCCACAAGCTGAACGG
CATGGACGAGCTGTACAAGGGTGGAGGCGGATCTCTCGAGGGAGGAAGCGGAGGATCTGGCGGTACCAAG
CTTGGCGTAATCATGGTCATAGCTGTTTCCTGTGTGAAATTGTTATCCGCTCACAATTCCACACAACATA
CGAGCCGGAAGCATAAAGTGTAAAGCCTGGGGTGCCTAATGAGTGAGCTAACTCACATTAATTGCGTTGC
GCTCACTGCCCGCTTTCCAGTCGGGAAACCTGTCGTGCCAGCTGCATTAATGAATCGGCCAACGCGCGGG
GAGAGGCGGTTTGCGTATTGGGCGCTCTTCCGCTTCCTCGCTCACTGACTCGCTGCGCTCGGTCGTTCGG
CTGCGGCGAGCGGTATCAGCTCACTCAAAGGCGGTAATACGGTTATCCACAGAATCAGGGGATAACGCAG
GAAAGAACATGTGAGCAAAAGGCCAGCAAAAGGCCAGGAACCGTAAAAAGGCCGCGTTGCTGGCGTTTTT
CCATAGGCTCCGCCCCCCTGACGAGCATCACAAAAATCGACGCTCAAGTCAGAGGTGGCGAAACCCGACA
GGACTATAAAGATACCAGGCGTTTCCCCCTGGAAGCTCCCTCGTGCGCTCTCCTGTTCCGACCCTGCCGC
TTACCGGATACCTGTCCGCCTTTCTCCCTTCGGGAAGCGTGGCGCTTTCTCATAGCTCACGCTGTAGGTA
TCTCAGTTCGGTGTAGGTCGTTCGCTCCAAGCTGGGCTGTGTGCACGAACCCCCCGTTCAGCCCGACCGC
TGCGCCTTATCCGGTAACTATCGTCTTGAGTCCAACCCGGTAAGACACGACTTATCGCCACTGGCAGCAG
CCACTGGTAACAGGATTAGCAGAGCGAGGTATGTAGGCGGTGCTACAGAGTTCTTGAAGTGGTGGCCTAA
CTACGGCTACACTAGAAGAACAGTATTTGGTATCTGCGCTCTGCTGAAGCCAGTTACCTTCGGAAAAAGA
GTTGGTAGCTCTTGATCCGGCAAACAAACCACCGCTGGTAGCGGTGGTTTTTTTGTTTGCAAGCAGCAGA
TTACGCGCAGAAAAAAAGGATCTCAAGAAGATCCTTTGATCTTTTCTACGGGGTCTGACGCTCAGTGGAA
CGAAAACTCACGTTAAGGGATTTTGGTCATGAGATTATCAAAAAGGATCTTCACCTAGATCCTTTTAAAT
TAAAAATGAAGTTTTAAATCAATCTAAAGTATATATGAGTAAACTTGGTCTGACAGTTACCAATGCTTAA
TCAGTGAGGCACCTATCTCAGCGATCTGTCTATTTCGTTCATCCATAGTTGCCTGACTCCCCGTCGTGTA
GATAACTACGATACGGGAGGGCTTACCATCTGGCCCCAGTGCTGCAATGATACCGCGAGACCCACGCTCA
CCGGCTCCAGATTTATCAGCAATAAACCAGCCAGCCGGAAGGGCCGAGCGCAGAAGTGGTCCTGCAACTT
TATCCGCCTCCATCCAGTCTATTAATTGTTGCCGGGAAGCTAGAGTAAGTAGTTCGCCAGTTAATAGTTT
GCGCAACGTTGTTGCCATTGCTACAGGCATCGTGGTGTCACGCTCGTCGTTTGGTATGGCTTCATTCAGC
TCCGGTTCCCAACGATCAAGGCGAGTTACATGATCCCCCATGTTGTGCAAAAAAGCGGTTAGCTCCTTCG
GTCCTCCGATCGTTGTCAGAAGTAAGTTGGCCGCAGTGTTATCACTCATGGTTATGGCAGCACTGCATAA
TTCTCTTACTGTCATGCCATCCGTAAGATGCTTTTCTGTGACTGGTGAGTACTCAACCAAGTCATTCTGA
GAATAGTGTATGCGGCGACCGAGTTGCTCTTGCCCGGCGTCAATACGGGATAATACCGCGCCACATAGCA
GAACTTTAAAAGTGCTCATCATTGGAAAACGTTCTTCGGGGCGAAAACTCTCAAGGATCTTACCGCTGTT
GAGATCCAGTTCGATGTAACCCACTCGTGCACCCAACTGATCTTCAGCATCTTTTACTTTCACCAGCGTT
TCTGGGTGAGCAAAAACAGGAAGGCAAAATGCCGCAAAAAAGGGAATAAGGGCGACACGGAAATGTTGAA
TACTCATACTCTTCCTTTTTCAATATTATTGAAGCATTTATCAGGGTTATTGTCTCATGAGCGGATACAT
ATTTGAATGTATTTAGAAAAATAAACAAATAGGGGTTCCGCGCACATTTCCCCGAAAAGTGCCACCTGAC
GTCTAAGAAACCATTATTATCATGACATTAACCTATAAAAATAGGCGTATCACGAGGCCCTTTCGTC
Features (pLannotate 1.2.2; 14 found; start..end, strand, type, name):
    137..236     +  misc_feature   bom (fragment): basis of mobility region from pBR322
    242..399     -  CDS            lacZα (fragment): LacZα fragment of β-galactosidase; lacZ fragment
    423..456     +  protein_bind   lox71: Left element (LE) mutant of loxP (Araki et al., 2010). Cre-mediated recombination occurs in the 8-bp core sequence (GCATACAT). Cre recombinase
    465..1061    +  CDS            PuroR (fragment): puromycin N-acetyltransferase; pac from Streptomyces; confers resistance to puromycin
   1134..1167    +  protein_bind   lox66: Right element (RE) mutant of loxP (Araki et al., 2010). Cre-mediated recombination occurs in the 8-bp core sequence (GCATACAT). Cre recombinase
   1248..1979    +  CDS            TagRFP-T: TagRFP-T is a basic (constitutively fluorescent) red fluorescent protein published in 2008, derived from Entacmaea quadricolor. It has low acid sensitivity.
   2070..2086    -  protein_bind   lac operator: The lac repressor binds to the lac operator to inhibit transcription in E. coli. This inhibition can be relieved by adding lactose or isopropyl-β-D-thiogalactopyranoside (IPTG). lac repressor encoded by lacI
   2094..2124    -  promoter       lac promoter: promoter for the E. coli lac operon
   2139..2160    -  protein_bind   CAP binding site: CAP binding activates transcription in the presence of cAMP. E. coli catabolite activator protein
   2173..2265    -  CDS            lacI (fragment): lac repressor; lacI; The lac repressor binds to the lac operator to inhibit transcription in E. coli. This inhibition can be relieved by adding lactose or isopropyl-β-D-thiogalactopyranoside (IPTG).
   2448..3036    -  rep_origin     ori: high-copy-number ColE1/pMB1/pBR322/pUC origin of replication
   3207..4067    -  CDS            AmpR: β-lactamase; bla; confers resistance to ampicillin, carbenicillin, and related antibiotics
   4068..4172    -  promoter       AmpR promoter: bla
   4267..35      +  CDS            rop (fragment) (across the origin): Rop protein, which maintains plasmids at low copy number; rop
