[The description below was written by a language model from this plasmid's Addgene catalogue record and pLannotate feature annotations shown in this document.]
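Description:
qTAG-N-Puro-sTagRFP is an empty donor-cassette backbone from the qTAG series, a plasmid scaffold for CRISPR-based endogenous tagging in mammalian cells. It is built on pUC19 and sequenced at 4,267 nt. It propagates in E. coli at high copy from the ColE1/pUC origin and is selected with ampicillin through the β-lactamase gene and its promoter. Remnants of the pUC19 lac region (lacZα fragment, lac promoter and operator, CAP site, lacI fragment) flank the cassette, which sits in the former cloning region. Short bom and rop fragments are also annotated.

The payload is a promoterless Puro-2A-sTagRFP module for insertion at the N-terminus of a target gene. No gene insert is recorded. The user adds locus-specific homology arms on either side so that the cassette can be integrated by homology-directed repair at a CRISPR-induced break. The feature table shows a puromycin N-acetyltransferase coding sequence bracketed by the mutant Cre sites lox71 and lox66, followed by a red fluorescent protein that the annotation tool matched to TagRFP-T; the depositor names it sTagRFP. The 2A element stated in the purpose field is not separately annotated but presumably lies between the resistance gene and the fluorescent tag.

No mammalian promoter is annotated, so expression presumably depends on in-frame integration at the endogenous locus. The 2A peptide would then separate the puromycin marker from the RFP-tagged native protein, allowing edited cells to be enriched with puromycin. The lox71/lox66 pair suggests that the selection marker can later be excised with Cre, although the record does not state this.
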