Addgene plasmid #207690: qTAG-N-Puro-sTagRFP
Purpose: (Empty Backbone) Empty N-terminus donor cassette. Integrate homology arms to target the N-terminus insertion of a Puro-2A-sTagRFP cassette
Depositing lab: Laurence Pelletier. Depositing organization: Sinai Health System. Publication: qTAG: an adaptable plasmid scaffold for CRISPR-based endogenous tagging. Philip R, Sharma A, Matellan L, Erpf AC, Hsu WH, Tkach JM, Wyatt HDM, Pelletier L. EMBO J. 2024 Dec 12. doi: 10.1038/s44318-024-00337-5. PubMed 39668248.
Backbone
  Vector backbone: pUC19
  Backbone manufacturer: Invitrogen
  Backbone size (bp): 2686
  Vector type: Mammalian Expression, CRISPR ; Donor Cassette
  Selectable markers: Puromycin
Growth in bacteria
  Bacterial resistance: Ampicillin, 100 μg/mL
  Growth temperature: 37°C
  Growth strain: DH5alpha
  Copy number: High Copy
Gene/Insert
  Gene/Insert name: None
Terms and licenses: Academic/Nonprofit Terms; Industry Terms: Not Available to Industry
Depositor comments: Please visit https://www.biorxiv.org/content/10.1101/2023.11.01.565029v3 for bioRxiv preprint.
How to cite: qTAG-N-Puro-sTagRFP was a gift from Laurence Pelletier (Addgene plasmid # 207690 ; http://n2t.net/addgene:207690 ; RRID:Addgene_207690)
